Addgene plasmid #220915: plenti hSyn HK1
Purpose: Neuronal specific expression of HK1
Depositing lab: Timothy Ryan. Depositing organization: Cornell University. Publication: Phosphoglycerate kinase is a central leverage point in Parkinson's disease-driven neuronal metabolic deficits. Kokotos AC, Antoniazzi AM, Unda SR, Ko MS, Park D, Eliezer D, Kaplitt MG, De Camilli P, Ryan TA. Sci Adv. 2024 Aug 23;10(34):eadn6016. doi: 10.1126/sciadv.adn6016. Epub 2024 Aug 21. PubMed 39167658.
Backbone
  Vector backbone: pLV-hSyn
  Backbone size w/o insert (bp): 8365
  Total vector size (bp): 11121
  Vector type: Mammalian Expression, Lentiviral
  Selectable markers: Bleomycin
Growth in bacteria
  Bacterial resistance: Ampicillin, 100 μg/mL
  Growth temperature: 37°C
  Growth strain: NEB Stable
  Copy number: High Copy
Gene/Insert
  Gene/Insert name: HK1 (alt name: hexokinase 1)
  Species: H. sapiens (human)
  Insert size (bp): 2754
  Entrez Gene: HK1 (a.k.a. HK, HK1-ta, HK1-tb, HK1-tc, HKD, HKI, HMSNR, HXK1, NEDVIBA, NMSR, RP79, hexokinase)
  Promoter: hSyn
  Cloning method: Restriction Enzyme; 5′ cloning site XhoI (not destroyed); 3′ cloning site PmeI (not destroyed)
  Sequencing primers: 5′ hSyn-F; 3′ WPRE-R
Terms and licenses: Academic/Nonprofit Terms; Industry Terms: Not Available to Industry
Depositor comments: Please visit https://doi.org/10.1101/2023.10.10.561760 for bioRxiv preprint.
How to cite: plenti hSyn HK1 was a gift from Timothy Ryan (Addgene plasmid # 220915 ; http://n2t.net/addgene:220915 ; RRID:Addgene_220915)
