[The description below was written by a language model from this plasmid's Addgene catalogue record and pLannotate feature annotations shown in this document.]
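Description:
plenti hSyn HK1 is a lentiviral transfer plasmid of about 11.1 kb, built on the pLV-hSyn backbone, for neuron-specific expression of human hexokinase 1 (HK1). In bacteria it is maintained through a high-copy ColE1/pUC-type origin with ampicillin resistance (AmpR under its own bla promoter). An f1 origin and remnants of the lac promoter/operator region are also present in the backbone.

The viral portion follows a third-generation-style layout. A CMV enhancer/promoter replaces the U3 region upstream of a truncated HIV-1 5' LTR to drive genomic RNA production in packaging cells. This is followed by the Ψ packaging signal with a partial gag sequence, the Rev response element for Rev-dependent nuclear export, and the cPPT/CTS, which aids nuclear import of the viral genome. The internal expression cassette uses the human synapsin I promoter, which restricts expression to neurons, to drive the roughly 2.75 kb HK1 coding sequence, inserted between XhoI and PmeI sites. No epitope tag or fluorescent reporter is annotated on the insert. A WPRE downstream enhances transcript stability and expression, and the cassette ends in the 3' LTR region, annotated here as LTR fragments, followed by a bGH polyadenylation signal. Outside the LTRs, an SV40 promoter/EM7 promoter–BleoR cassette with an SV40 poly(A) provides bleomycin/Zeocin resistance. Given its position, this marker would not be carried in the packaged viral genome.

HK1 catalyses the phosphorylation of glucose to glucose 6-phosphate, the first step of glycolysis. The construct was deposited with a study of neuronal metabolic deficits related to Parkinson's disease, where it serves to raise HK1 levels in neurons by transduction or transfection.
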