Features (pLannotate 1.2.2; 31 found; start..end, strand, type, name):
     28..80      -  misc_feature   bom (fragment): basis of mobility region from pBR322
    235..614     +  enhancer       CMV enhancer: human cytomegalovirus immediate early enhancer
    615..814     +  promoter       CMV promoter: human cytomegalovirus (CMV) immediate early promoter
    832..1012    +  LTR            5' LTR (truncated): truncated 5' long terminal repeat (LTR) from HIV-1
   1059..1184    +  misc_feature   HIV-1 Ψ: packaging signal of human immunodeficiency virus type 1
   1168..1531    +  CDS            HIV-1 gag (fragment): gag protein from human immunodeficiency virus 1; gag
   1677..1910    +  misc_feature   RRE: The Rev response element (RRE) of HIV-1 allows for Rev-dependent mRNA export from the nucleus to the cytoplasm.
   2287..2387    +  CDS            Rev (fragment): human immunodeficiency virus 1 (HIV-1) Rev protein; rev; enhances nuclear export of unspliced and incompletely spliced viral mRNAs
   2391..2507    +  misc_feature   cPPT/CTS: central polypurine tract and central termination sequence of HIV-1
   2541..2988    +  promoter       hSyn promoter: human synapsin I promoter; confers neuron-specific expression (Kügler et al., 2003)
   3054..5804    +  CDS            HK1: HXK1_HUMAN - Experimental evidence at protein level: Swiss-Prot protein existence level 1. Catalyzes the phosphorylation of various hexoses, such as D- glucose, D-glucosamine, D-fructose, D-mannose and 2-deoxy-D-glucose, to hexose 6-phosphate (D-glucose 6-phosphate, D-glucosamine 6-phosphate, D-fructose 6-phosphate, D-mannose 6-phosphate and 2-deoxy-D-glucose 6- phosphate, respectively) (PubMed:1637300, PubMed:25316723, PubMed:27374331). Does not phosphorylate N-acetyl-D-glucosamine (PubMed:27374331). Mediates the initial step of glycolysis by catalyzing phosphorylation of D-glucose to D-gluco
   5807..5926    +  CDS            nef (fragment): NEF_HV1Z2 - Experimental evidence at protein level: Swiss-Prot protein existence level 1. Extracellular Nef protein targets CD4(+) T-lymphocytes for apoptosis by interacting with CXCR4 surface receptors. From Human immunodeficiency virus type 1 group M subtype D (isolate Z2/CDC-Z34) (HIV-1).
   5929..6517    +  misc_feature   WPRE: woodchuck hepatitis virus posttranscriptional regulatory element
   6534..6602    +  CDS            nef (fragment): NEF_HV1Z2 - Experimental evidence at protein level: Swiss-Prot protein existence level 1. Extracellular Nef protein targets CD4(+) T-lymphocytes for apoptosis by interacting with CXCR4 surface receptors. From Human immunodeficiency virus type 1 group M subtype D (isolate Z2/CDC-Z34) (HIV-1).
   6604..6916    +  LTR            5' LTR (fragment): 5' long terminal repeat (LTR) from HIV-1
   6924..7104    +  LTR            5' LTR (truncated): truncated 5' long terminal repeat (LTR) from HIV-1
   7136..7360    +  polyA_signal   bGH poly(A) signal: bovine growth hormone polyadenylation signal
   7364..7385    +  promoter       SV40 promoter (fragment): SV40 enhancer and early promoter
   7406..7834    +  rep_origin     f1 ori (sequence partly withheld): f1 bacteriophage origin of replication; arrow indicates direction of (+) strand synthesis
   7848..8177    +  promoter       SV40 promoter: SV40 enhancer and early promoter
   8225..8272    +  promoter       EM7 promoter: synthetic bacterial promoter&nbsp
   8291..8665    +  CDS            BleoR: antibiotic-binding protein; Sh ble from Streptoalloteichus hindustanus; confers resistance to bleomycin, phleomycin, and Zeocin™
   8675..8800    +  CDS            ble (fragment): BLE_KLEPN - Experimental evidence at protein level: Swiss-Prot protein existence level 1. Binding protein with a strong affinity to the bleomycin family of antibiotics. Binds to CL990; an antimitotic-antibiotic compound. From Klebsiella pneumoniae.
   8795..8916    +  polyA_signal   SV40 poly(A) signal: SV40 polyadenylation signal
   8987..9009    -  protein_bind   lac operator (fragment): The lac repressor binds to the lac operator to inhibit transcription in E. coli. This inhibition can be relieved by adding lactose or isopropyl-β-D-thiogalactopyranoside (IPTG). lac repressor encoded by lacI
   9013..9043    -  promoter       lac promoter: promoter for the E. coli lac operon
   9058..9079    -  protein_bind   CAP binding site: CAP binding activates transcription in the presence of cAMP. E. coli catabolite activator protein
   9092..9184    -  CDS            lacI (fragment): lac repressor; lacI; The lac repressor binds to the lac operator to inhibit transcription in E. coli. This inhibition can be relieved by adding lactose or isopropyl-β-D-thiogalactopyranoside (IPTG).
   9367..9955    -  rep_origin     ori: high-copy-number ColE1/pMB1/pBR322/pUC origin of replication
  10126..10986   -  CDS            AmpR: β-lactamase; bla; confers resistance to ampicillin, carbenicillin, and related antibiotics
  10987..11091   -  promoter       AmpR promoter: bla
>Addgene plasmid #220915 | plenti hSyn HK1 | addgene full sequence | sequence record 436351 | Addgene NGS Result
GACGGATCGGGAGATCTCCCGATCCCCTATGGTGCACTCTCAGTACAATCTGCTCTGATGCCGCATAGTT
AAGCCAGTATCTGCTCCCTGCTTGTGTGTTGGAGGTCGCTGAGTAGTGCGCGAGCAAAATTTAAGCTACA
ACAAGGCAAGGCTTGACCGACAATTGCATGAAGAATCTGCTTAGGGTTAGGCGTTTTGCGCTGCTTCGCG
ATGTACGGGCCAGATATACGCGTTGACATTGATTATTGACTAGTTATTAATAGTAATCAATTACGGGGTC
ATTAGTTCATAGCCCATATATGGAGTTCCGCGTTACATAACTTACGGTAAATGGCCCGCCTGGCTGACCG
CCCAACGACCCCCGCCCATTGACGTCAATAATGACGTATGTTCCCATAGTAACGCCAATAGGGACTTTCC
ATTGACGTCAATGGGTGGAGTATTTACGGTAAACTGCCCACTTGGCAGTACATCAAGTGTATCATATGCC
AAGTACGCCCCCTATTGACGTCAATGACGGTAAATGGCCCGCCTGGCATTATGCCCAGTACATGACCTTA
TGGGACTTTCCTACTTGGCAGTACATCTACGTATTAGTCATCGCTATTACCATGGTGATGCGGTTTTGGC
AGTACATCAATGGGCGTGGATAGCGGTTTGACTCACGGGGATTTCCAAGTCTCCACCCCATTGACGTCAA
TGGGAGTTTGTTTTGGCACCAAAATCAACGGGACTTTCCAAAATGTCGTAACAACTCCGCCCCATTGACG
CAAATGGGCGGTAGGCGTGTACGGTGGGAGGTCTATATAAGCAGCGCGTTTTGCCTGTACTGGGTCTCTC
TGGTTAGACCAGATCTGAGCCTGGGAGCTCTCTGGCTAACTAGGGAACCCACTGCTTAAGCCTCAATAAA
GCTTGCCTTGAGTGCTTCAAGTAGTGTGTGCCCGTCTGTTGTGTGACTCTGGTAACTAGAGATCCCTCAG
ACCCTTTTAGTCAGTGTGGAAAATCTCTAGCAGTGGCGCCCGAACAGGGACTTGAAAGCGAAAGGGAAAC
CAGAGGAGCTCTCTCGACGCAGGACTCGGCTTGCTGAAGCGCGCACGGCAAGAGGCGAGGGGCGGCGACT
GGTGAGTACGCCAAAAATTTTGACTAGCGGAGGCTAGAAGGAGAGAGATGGGTGCGAGAGCGTCAGTATT
AAGCGGGGGAGAATTAGATCGCGATGGGAAAAAATTCGGTTAAGGCCAGGGGGAAAGAAAAAATATAAAT
TAAAACATATAGTATGGGCAAGCAGGGAGCTAGAACGATTCGCAGTTAATCCTGGCCTGTTAGAAACATC
AGAAGGCTGTAGACAAATACTGGGACAGCTACAACCATCCCTTCAGACAGGATCAGAAGAACTTAGATCA
TTATATAATACAGTAGCAACCCTCTATTGTGTGCATCAAAGGATAGAGATAAAAGACACCAAGGAAGCTT
TAGACAAGATAGAGGAAGAGCAAAACAAAAGTAAGACCACCGCACAGCAAGCGGCCGCTGATCTTCAGAC
CTGGAGGAGGAGATATGAGGGACAATTGGAGAAGTGAATTATATAAATATAAAGTAGTAAAAATTGAACC
ATTAGGAGTAGCACCCACCAAGGCAAAGAGAAGAGTGGTGCAGAGAGAAAAAAGAGCAGTGGGAATAGGA
GCTTTGTTCCTTGGGTTCTTGGGAGCAGCAGGAAGCACTATGGGCGCAGCGTCAATGACGCTGACGGTAC
AGGCCAGACAATTATTGTCTGGTATAGTGCAGCAGCAGAACAATTTGCTGAGGGCTATTGAGGCGCAACA
GCATCTGTTGCAACTCACAGTCTGGGGCATCAAGCAGCTCCAGGCAAGAATCCTGGCTGTGGAAAGATAC
CTAAAGGATCAACAGCTCCTGGGGATTTGGGGTTGCTCTGGAAAACTCATTTGCACCACTGCTGTGCCTT
GGAATGCTAGTTGGAGTAATAAATCTCTGGAACAGATTTGGAATCACACGACCTGGATGGAGTGGGACAG
AGAAATTAACAATTACACAAGCTTAATACACTCCTTAATTGAAGAATCGCAAAACCAGCAAGAAAAGAAT
GAACAAGAATTATTGGAATTAGATAAATGGGCAAGTTTGTGGAATTGGTTTAACATAACAAATTGGCTGT
GGTATATAAAATTATTCATAATGATAGTAGGAGGCTTGGTAGGTTTAAGAATAGTTTTTGCTGTACTTTC
TATAGTGAATAGAGTTAGGCAGGGATATTCACCATTATCGTTTCAGACCCACCTCCCAACCCCGAGGGGA
CCCGACAGGCCCGAAGGAATAGAAGAAGAAGGTGGAGAGAGAGACAGAGACAGATCCATTCGATTAGTGA
ACGGATCAACTTTTAAAAGAAAAGGGGGGATTGGGGGGTACAGTGCAGGGGAAAGAATAGTAGACATAAT
AGCAACAGACATACAAACTAAAGAATTACAAAAACAAATTACAAAATTCAAAATTTTATCGATGCTAGAC
TGCAGAGGGCCCTGCGTATGAGTGCAAGTGGGTTTTAGGACCAGGATGAGGCGGGGTGGGGGTGCCTACC
TGACGACCGACCCCGACCCACTGGACAAGCACCCAACCCCCATTCCCCAAATTGCGCATCCCCTATCAGA
GAGGGGGAGGGGAAACAGGATGCGGCGAGGCGCGTGCGCACTGCCAGCTTCAGCACCGCGGACAGTGCCT
TCGCCCCCGCCTGGCGGCGCGCGCCACCGCCGCCTCAGCACTGAAGGCGCGCTGACGTCACTCGCCGGTC
CCCCGCAAACTCCCCTTCCCGGCCACCTTGGTCGCGTCCGCGCCGCCGCCGGCCCAGCCGGACCGCACCA
CGCGAGGCGCGAGATAGGGGGGCACGGGCGCGACCATCTGCGCTGCGGCGCCGGCGACTCAGCGCTGCCT
CAGTCTGCGGTGGGCAGCGGAGGAGTCGTGTCGTGCCTGAGAGCGCAGTCGATCTAGACGATAAGGGCGA
ATTCTGCAGATATCCATCACACTGGCGGCCGCTCGAGGCCACCATGATCGCCGCGCAGCTCCTGGCCTAT
TACTTCACGGAGCTGAAGGATGACCAGGTCAAAAAGATTGACAAGTATCTGTATGCCATGCGGCTCTCCG
ATGAAACTCTCATAGATATCATGACTCGCTTCAGGAAGGAGATGAAGAATGGCCTCTCCCGGGATTTTAA
TCCAACAGCCACAGTCAAGATGTTGCCAACATTCGTAAGGTCCATTCCTGATGGCTCTGAAAAGGGAGAT
TTCATTGCCCTGGATCTTGGTGGGTCTTCCTTTCGAATTCTGCGGGTGCAAGTGAATCATGAGAAAAACC
AGAATGTTCACATGGAGTCCGAGGTTTATGACACCCCAGAGAACATCGTGCACGGCAGTGGAAGCCAGCT
TTTTGATCATGTTGCTGAGTGCCTGGGAGATTTCATGGAGAAAAGGAAGATCAAGGACAAGAAGTTACCT
GTGGGATTCACGTTTTCTTTTCCTTGCCAACAATCCAAAATAGATGAGGCCATCCTGATCACCTGGACAA
AGCGATTTAAAGCGAGCGGAGTGGAAGGAGCAGATGTGGTCAAACTGCTTAACAAAGCCATCAAAAAGCG
AGGGGACTATGATGCCAACATCGTAGCTGTGGTGAATGACACAGTGGGCACCATGATGACCTGTGGCTAT
GACGACCAGCACTGTGAAGTCGGCCTGATCATCGGCACTGGCACCAATGCTTGCTACATGGAGGAACTGA
GGCACATTGATCTGGTGGAAGGAGACGAGGGGAGGATGTGTATCAATACAGAATGGGGAGCCTTTGGAGA
CGATGGATCATTAGAAGACATCCGGACAGAGTTTGACAGGGAGATAGACCGGGGATCCCTCAACCCTGGA
AAACAGCTGTTTGAGAAGATGGTCAGTGGCATGTACTTGGGAGAGCTGGTTCGACTGATCCTAGTCAAGA
TGGCCAAGGAGGGCCTCTTATTTGAAGGGCGGATCACCCCGGAGCTGCTCACCCGAGGGAAGTTTAACAC
CAGTGATGTGTCAGCCATCGAAAAGAATAAGGAAGGCCTCCACAATGCCAAAGAAATCCTGACCCGCCTG
GGAGTGGAGCCGTCCGATGATGACTGTGTCTCAGTCCAGCACGTTTGCACCATTGTCTCATTTCGCTCAG
CCAACTTGGTGGCTGCCACACTGGGCGCCATCTTGAACCGCCTGCGTGATAACAAGGGCACACCCAGGCT
GCGGACCACGGTTGGTGTCGACGGATCTCTTTACAAGACGCACCCACAGTATTCCCGGCGTTTCCACAAG
ACTCTAAGGCGCTTGGTGCCAGACTCCGATGTGCGCTTCCTCCTCTCGGAGAGTGGCAGCGGCAAGGGGG
CTGCCATGGTGACGGCGGTGGCCTACCGCTTGGCCGAGCAGCACCGGCAGATAGAGGAGACCCTGGCTCA
TTTCCACCTCACCAAAGACATGCTGCTGGAGGTGAAGAAGAGGATGCGGGCCGAGATGGAGCTGGGGCTG
AGGAAGCAGACGCACAACAATGCCGTGGTTAAGATGCTGCCCTCCTTCGTCCGGAGAACTCCCGACGGGA
CCGAGAATGGTGACTTCTTGGCCCTGGATCTTGGAGGAACCAATTTCCGTGTGCTGCTGGTGAAAATCCG
TAGTGGGAAAAAGAGAACGGTGGAAATGCACAACAAGATCTACGCCATTCCTATTGAAATCATGCAGGGC
ACTGGGGAAGAGCTGTTTGATCACATTGTCTCCTGCATCTCTGACTTCTTGGACTACATGGGGATCAAAG
GCCCCAGGATGCCTCTGGGCTTCACGTTCTCATTTCCCTGCCAGCAGACGAGTCTGGACGCGGGAATCTT
GATCACGTGGACAAAGGGTTTTAAGGCAACAGACTGCGTGGGCCACGATGTAGTCACCTTACTAAGGGAT
GCGATAAAAAGGAGAGAGGAATTTGACCTGGACGTGGTGGCTGTGGTCAACGACACAGTGGGCACCATGA
TGACCTGTGCTTATGAGGAGCCCACCTGTGAGGTTGGACTCATTGTTGGGACCGGCAGCAATGCCTGCTA
CATGGAGGAGATGAAGAACGTGGAGATGGTGGAGGGGGACCAGGGGCAGATGTGCATCAACATGGAGTGG
GGGGCCTTTGGGGACAACGGGTGTCTGGATGATATCAGGACACACTACGACAGACTGGTGGACGAATATT
CCCTAAATGCTGGGAAACAAAGGTATGAGAAGATGATCAGTGGTATGTACCTGGGTGAAATCGTCCGCAA
CATCTTAATCGACTTCACCAAGAAGGGATTCCTCTTCCGAGGGCAGATCTCTGAGACGCTGAAGACCCGG
GGCATCTTTGAGACCAAGTTTCTCTCTCAGATCGAGAGTGACCGATTAGCACTGCTCCAGGTCCGGGCTA
TCCTCCAGCAGCTAGGTCTGAATAGCACCTGCGATGACAGTATCCTCGTCAAGACAGTGTGCGGGGTGGT
GTCCAGGAGGGCCGCACAGCTGTGTGGCGCAGGCATGGCTGCGGTTGTGGATAAGATCCGCGAGAACAGA
GGACTGGACCGTCTGAATGTGACTGTGGGAGTGGACGGGACACTCTACAAGCTTCATCCACACTTCTCCA
GAATCATGCACCAGACGGTGAAGGAACTGTCACCAAAATGTAACGTGTCCTTCCTCCTGTCTGAGGATGG
CAGCGGCAAGGGGGCCGCCCTCATCACGGCCGTGGGCGTGCGGTTACGCACAGAGGCAAGCAGCTAAGTT
TAAACCTGGAAAAACATGGAGCAATCACAAGTAGCAATACAGCAGCTACCAATGCTGATTGTGCCTGGCT
AGAAGCACAAGAGGAGGAGGAGGTGGGTTTTCCAGTCACACCTCAGACAATCAACCTCTGGATTACAAAA
TTTGTGAAAGATTGACTGGTATTCTTAACTATGTTGCTCCTTTTACGCTATGTGGATACGCTGCTTTAAT
GCCTTTGTATCATGCTATTGCTTCCCGTATGGCTTTCATTTTCTCCTCCTTGTATAAATCCTGGTTGCTG
TCTCTTTATGAGGAGTTGTGGCCCGTTGTCAGGCAACGTGGCGTGGTGTGCACTGTGTTTGCTGACGCAA
CCCCCACTGGTTGGGGCATTGCCACCACCTGTCAGCTCCTTTCCGGGACTTTCGCTTTCCCCCTCCCTAT
TGCCACGGCGGAACTCATCGCCGCCTGCCTTGCCCGCTGCTGGACAGGGGCTCGGCTGTTGGGCACTGAC
AATTCCGTGGTGTTGTCGGGGAAGCTGACGTCCTTTCCATGGCTGCTCGCCTGTGTTGCCACCTGGATTC
TGCGCGGGACGTCCTTCTGCTACGTCCCTTCGGCCCTCAATCCAGCGGACCTTCCTTCCCGCGGCCTGCT
GCCGGCTCTGCGGCCTCTTCCGCGTCTTCGCCTTCGCCCTCAGACGAGTCGGATCTCCCTTTGGGCCGCC
TCCCCGCCTGGAATTCGAGCTCGGTACCTTTAAGACCAATGACTTACAAGGCAGCTGTAGATCTTAGCCA
CTTTTTAAAAGAAAAGGGGGGACTGGAAGGGCTAATTCACTCCCAACGAAGACAAGATATCCTTGATCTG
TGGATCTACCACACACAAGGCTACTTCCCTGATTGGCAGAACTACACACCAGGGCCAGGGATCAGATATC
CACTGACCTTTGGATGGTGCTACAAGCTAGTACCAGTTGAGCAAGAGAAGGTAGAAGAAGCCAATGAAGG
AGAGAACACCCGCTTGTTACACCCTGTGAGCCTGCATGGGATGGATGACCCGGAGAGAGAAGTATTAGAG
TGGAGGTTTGACAGCCGCCTAGCATTTCATCACATGGCCCGAGAGCTGCATCCGGACTGTACTGGGTCTC
TCTGGTTAGACCAGATCTGAGCCTGGGAGCTCTCTGGCTAACTAGGGAACCCACTGCTTAAGCCTCAATA
AAGCTTGCCTTGAGTGCTTCAAGTAGTGTGTGCCCGTCTGTTGTGTGACTCTGGTAACTAGAGATCCCTC
AGACCCTTTTAGTCAGTGTGGAAAATCTCTAGCAGGGCCGCTTTAAACCCGCTGATCAGCCTCGACTGTG
CCTTCTAGTTGCCAGCCATCTGTTGTTTGCCCCTCCCCCGTGCCTTCCTTGACCCTGGAAGGTGCCACTC
CCACTGTCCTTTCCTAATAAAATGAGGAAATTGCATCGCATTGTCTGAGTAGGTGTCATTCTATTCTGGG
GGGTGGGGTGGGGCAGGACAGCAAGGGGGAGGATTGGGAAGACAATAGCAGGCATGCTGGGGATGCGGTG
GGCTCTATGGCTTCTGAGGCGGAAAGAACCAGCTGGGGCTCTAGGGGGTATCCCC
[124 nt withheld, positions 7406-7529]
C
[91 nt withheld, positions 7531-7621]
A
[49 nt withheld, positions 7623-7671]
CCTTTGACGTTGGAGTCCACGTTCTTT
[37 nt withheld, positions 7699-7735]
ACCCTATCTCGGTCTATTCTTTTGATTTATAAGGGATTTTGCCGATTTCGGCCTATTGGTTAAAAAATGA
GCTGATTTAACAAAAATTTAACGCGAATTAATTCTGTGGAATGTGTGTCAGTTAGGGTGTGGAAAGTCCC
CAGGCTCCCCAGCAGGCAGAAGTATGCAAAGCATGCATCTCAATTAGTCAGCAACCAGGTGTGGAAAGTC
CCCAGGCTCCCCAGCAGGCAGAAGTATGCAAAGCATGCATCTCAATTAGTCAGCAACCATAGTCCCGCCC
CTAACTCCGCCCATCCCGCCCCTAACTCCGCCCAGTTCCGCCCATTCTCCGCCCCATGGCTGACTAATTT
TTTTTATTTATGCAGAGGCCGAGGCCGCCTCTGCCTCTGAGCTATTCCAGAAGTAGTGAGGAGGCTTTTT
TGGAGGCCTAGGCTTTTGCAAAAAGCTCCCGGGAGCTTGTATATCCATTTTCGGATCTGATCAGCACGTG
TTGACAATTAATCATCGGCATAGTATATCGGCATAGTATAATACGACAAGGTGAGGAACTAAACCATGGC
CAAGTTGACCAGTGCCGTTCCGGTGCTCACCGCGCGCGACGTCGCCGGAGCGGTCGAGTTCTGGACCGAC
CGGCTCGGGTTCTCCCGGGACTTCGTGGAGGACGACTTCGCCGGTGTGGTCCGGGACGACGTGACCCTGT
TCATCAGCGCGGTCCAGGACCAGGTGGTGCCGGACAACACCCTGGCCTGGGTGTGGGTGCGCGGCCTGGA
CGAGCTGTACGCCGAGTGGTCGGAGGTCGTGTCCACGAACTTCCGGGACGCCTCCGGGCCGGCCATGACC
GAGATCGGCGAGCAGCCGTGGGGGCGGGAGTTCGCCCTGCGCGACCCGGCCGGCAACTGCGTGCACTTCG
TGGCCGAGGAGCAGGACTGACACGTGCTACGAGATTTCGATTCCACCGCCGCCTTCTATGAAAGGTTGGG
CTTCGGAATCGTTTTCCGGGACGCCGGCTGGATGATCCTCCAGCGCGGGGATCTCATGCTGGAGTTCTTC
GCCCACCCCAACTTGTTTATTGCAGCTTATAATGGTTACAAATAAAGCAATAGCATCACAAATTTCACAA
ATAAAGCATTTTTTTCACTGCATTCTAGTTGTGGTTTGTCCAAACTCATCAATGTATCTTATCATGTCTG
TATACCGTCGACCTCTAGCTAGAGCTTGGCGTAATCATGGTCATAGCTGTTTCCTGTGTGAAATTGTTAT
CCGCTCACAATTCCACACAACATACGAGCCGGAAGCATAAAGTGTAAAGCCTGGGGTGCCTAATGAGTGA
GCTAACTCACATTAATTGCGTTGCGCTCACTGCCCGCTTTCCAGTCGGGAAACCTGTCGTGCCAGCTGCA
TTAATGAATCGGCCAACGCGCGGGGAGAGGCGGTTTGCGTATTGGGCGCTCTTCCGCTTCCTCGCTCACT
GACTCGCTGCGCTCGGTCGTTCGGCTGCGGCGAGCGGTATCAGCTCACTCAAAGGCGGTAATACGGTTAT
CCACAGAATCAGGGGATAACGCAGGAAAGAACATGTGAGCAAAAGGCCAGCAAAAGGCCAGGAACCGTAA
AAAGGCCGCGTTGCTGGCGTTTTTCCATAGGCTCCGCCCCCCTGACGAGCATCACAAAAATCGACGCTCA
AGTCAGAGGTGGCGAAACCCGACAGGACTATAAAGATACCAGGCGTTTCCCCCTGGAAGCTCCCTCGTGC
GCTCTCCTGTTCCGACCCTGCCGCTTACCGGATACCTGTCCGCCTTTCTCCCTTCGGGAAGCGTGGCGCT
TTCTCATAGCTCACGCTGTAGGTATCTCAGTTCGGTGTAGGTCGTTCGCTCCAAGCTGGGCTGTGTGCAC
GAACCCCCCGTTCAGCCCGACCGCTGCGCCTTATCCGGTAACTATCGTCTTGAGTCCAACCCGGTAAGAC
ACGACTTATCGCCACTGGCAGCAGCCACTGGTAACAGGATTAGCAGAGCGAGGTATGTAGGCGGTGCTAC
AGAGTTCTTGAAGTGGTGGCCTAACTACGGCTACACTAGAAGAACAGTATTTGGTATCTGCGCTCTGCTG
AAGCCAGTTACCTTCGGAAAAAGAGTTGGTAGCTCTTGATCCGGCAAACAAACCACCGCTGGTAGCGGTG
GTTTTTTTGTTTGCAAGCAGCAGATTACGCGCAGAAAAAAAGGATCTCAAGAAGATCCTTTGATCTTTTC
TACGGGGTCTGACGCTCAGTGGAACGAAAACTCACGTTAAGGGATTTTGGTCATGAGATTATCAAAAAGG
ATCTTCACCTAGATCCTTTTAAATTAAAAATGAAGTTTTAAATCAATCTAAAGTATATATGAGTAAACTT
GGTCTGACAGTTACCAATGCTTAATCAGTGAGGCACCTATCTCAGCGATCTGTCTATTTCGTTCATCCAT
AGTTGCCTGACTCCCCGTCGTGTAGATAACTACGATACGGGAGGGCTTACCATCTGGCCCCAGTGCTGCA
ATGATACCGCGAGACCCACGCTCACCGGCTCCAGATTTATCAGCAATAAACCAGCCAGCCGGAAGGGCCG
AGCGCAGAAGTGGTCCTGCAACTTTATCCGCCTCCATCCAGTCTATTAATTGTTGCCGGGAAGCTAGAGT
AAGTAGTTCGCCAGTTAATAGTTTGCGCAACGTTGTTGCCATTGCTACAGGCATCGTGGTGTCACGCTCG
TCGTTTGGTATGGCTTCATTCAGCTCCGGTTCCCAACGATCAAGGCGAGTTACATGATCCCCCATGTTGT
GCAAAAAAGCGGTTAGCTCCTTCGGTCCTCCGATCGTTGTCAGAAGTAAGTTGGCCGCAGTGTTATCACT
CATGGTTATGGCAGCACTGCATAATTCTCTTACTGTCATGCCATCCGTAAGATGCTTTTCTGTGACTGGT
GAGTACTCAACCAAGTCATTCTGAGAATAGTGTATGCGGCGACCGAGTTGCTCTTGCCCGGCGTCAATAC
GGGATAATACCGCGCCACATAGCAGAACTTTAAAAGTGCTCATCATTGGAAAACGTTCTTCGGGGCGAAA
ACTCTCAAGGATCTTACCGCTGTTGAGATCCAGTTCGATGTAACCCACTCGTGCACCCAACTGATCTTCA
GCATCTTTTACTTTCACCAGCGTTTCTGGGTGAGCAAAAACAGGAAGGCAAAATGCCGCAAAAAAGGGAA
TAAGGGCGACACGGAAATGTTGAATACTCATACTCTTCCTTTTTCAATATTATTGAAGCATTTATCAGGG
TTATTGTCTCATGAGCGGATACATATTTGAATGTATTTAGAAAAATAAACAAATAGGGGTTCCGCGCACA
TTTCCCCGAAAAGTGCCACCTGACGTC
